Addgene plasmid #59211: pLgw Cbx1-V5-EcoDam
Purpose: Mammalian DamID positive control lentiviral plasmid. Expresses Cbx1-V5-Dam.
Depositing lab: Bas van Steensel. Depositing organization: Netherlands Cancer Institute. Publication: Human heterochromatin proteins form large domains containing KRAB-ZNF genes. Vogel MJ, Guelen L, de Wit E, Peric-Hupkes D, Loden M, Talhout W, Feenstra M, Abbas B, Classen AK, van Steensel B. Genome Res. 2006 Dec;16(12):1493-504. Epub 2006 Oct 12. 10.1101/gr.5391806 PubMed 17038565.
Backbone
  Vector backbone: HIV-CS-CG
  Backbone manufacturer: PMID 9733856
  Vector type: Mammalian Expression, Lentiviral ; DamID
  Selectable markers: Zeo marker is outside the LTRs and will not be packaged into virus.
Growth in bacteria
  Bacterial resistance: Ampicillin, 100 μg/mL
  Growth temperature: 37°C
  Growth strain: Stbl3
  Copy number: Unknown
Gene/Insert
  Gene/Insert name: Cbx1
  Species: M. musculus (mouse)
  Entrez Gene: Cbx1 (a.k.a. Cbx, Cbx-rs2, E430007M08Rik, HP1B, Hp1beta, M31, MOD1)
  Promoter: heat shock minimal pomoter
  Tag / fusion protein: V5 (C terminal on backbone); Dam (C terminal on backbone)
  Cloning method: Gateway Cloning
  Sequencing primers: 5′ pCasper-hs
Terms and licenses: Academic/Nonprofit Terms; Industry Terms: Not Available to Industry
Depositor comments: This vector may be used as a positive control. It expresses the Cbx1-V5-Dam protein.
How to cite: pLgw Cbx1-V5-EcoDam was a gift from Bas van Steensel (Addgene plasmid # 59211 ; http://n2t.net/addgene:59211 ; RRID:Addgene_59211)
