[The description below was written by a language model from this plasmid's Addgene catalogue record and pLannotate feature annotations shown in this document.]
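Description:
pLgw Cbx1-V5-EcoDam is a lentiviral mammalian expression plasmid built on the HIV-CS-CG backbone and intended as a positive control for DamID chromatin profiling. It is propagated in E. coli through a high-copy ColE1/pUC-type origin with ampicillin resistance, and it also carries an f1 origin. The viral genome is transcribed from a CMV enhancer/promoter fused to a truncated HIV-1 5' LTR. This is followed by the Ψ packaging signal, a gag fragment and the Rev response element, which together allow the RNA to be exported and packaged when helper functions are supplied in trans. A second truncated LTR, preceded by a nef fragment, and a bGH polyadenylation signal close the transfer unit. An SV40/EM7-driven bleomycin/Zeocin resistance cassette lies outside the LTRs, so it is not packaged into virus and cannot be used to select transduced cells.

The payload sits between the LTRs and is driven by a minimal heat shock promoter, annotated as the Drosophila hsp70 promoter. In DamID such a promoter is generally used uninduced, so that only trace amounts of the fusion are made and nonspecific methylation stays low. The mouse Cbx1 (HP1β) coding sequence was inserted by Gateway cloning and is flanked by attB1 and attB2 sites. The automated annotation matched it to the human CBX1 orthologue, whereas the catalogue lists the species as mouse. Cbx1 is fused at its C terminus to a V5 epitope tag and then to E. coli Dam, the adenine methyltransferase that modifies GATC sites. Because Cbx1 binds H3K9-methylated heterochromatin, the fusion deposits adenine methylation near its genomic binding sites, giving a well-characterised pattern for validating a DamID experiment.
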