Features (pLannotate 1.2.2; 31 found; start..end, strand, type, name):
    485..1345    -  CDS            AmpR: β-lactamase; bla; confers resistance to ampicillin, carbenicillin, and related antibiotics
   1346..1450    -  promoter       AmpR promoter: bla
   1517..1561    -  misc_feature   bom (fragment): basis of mobility region from pBR322
   1716..2095    +  enhancer       CMV enhancer: human cytomegalovirus immediate early enhancer
   2096..2295    +  promoter       CMV promoter: human cytomegalovirus (CMV) immediate early promoter
   2313..2493    +  LTR            5' LTR (truncated): truncated 5' long terminal repeat (LTR) from HIV-1
   2537..2662    +  misc_feature   HIV-1 Ψ: packaging signal of human immunodeficiency virus type 1
   2646..3009    +  CDS            HIV-1 gag (fragment): gag protein from human immunodeficiency virus 1; gag
   3104..3440    +  ncRNA          RRE: Accession: RF00036 - HIV Rev response element
   3765..3866    +  CDS            Rev (fragment): human immunodeficiency virus 1 (HIV-1) Rev protein; rev; enhances nuclear export of unspliced and incompletely spliced viral mRNAs
   4079..4317    +  promoter       hsp70 promoter: Drosophila melanogaster hsp70Bb promoter
   4370..4394    +  protein_bind   attB1: mutant version of attB; recombination site for the Gateway® BP reaction BP Clonase™
   4415..4969    +  CDS            CBX1: CBX1_HUMAN - Also known as CBX. Experimental evidence at protein level: Swiss-Prot protein existence level 1. Component of heterochromatin. Recognizes and binds histone H3 tails methylated at 'Lys-9', leading to epigenetic repression. Interaction with lamin B receptor (LBR) can contribute to the association of the heterochromatin with the inner nuclear membrane. From Homo sapiens (Human).
   4986..5010    -  protein_bind   attB2: mutant version of attB; recombination site for the Gateway® BP reaction BP Clonase™
   5021..5062    +  CDS            V5 tag: epitope tag from simian virus 5
   5081..5914    +  CDS            dam: DMA_ECOLI - Experimental evidence at protein level: Swiss-Prot protein existence level 1. Methylates DNA within the sequence GATC and protects the DNA from cleavage by the restriction endonuclease MboI. Although it shares sequence specificity with a number of type II restriction endonucleases and methylases, it is thought to act in postreplication mismatch repair rather than as a part of a restriction modification system. May also play a role in DNA replication. From Escherichia coli (strain K12).
   5914..6420    +  CDS            nef (fragment): NEF_HV1LA - Experimental evidence at protein level: Swiss-Prot protein existence level 1. Extracellular Nef protein targets CD4(+) T-lymphocytes for apoptosis by interacting with CXCR4 surface receptors. From Human immunodeficiency virus type 1 group M subtype B (isolate Lai) (HIV-1).
   6427..6607    +  LTR            5' LTR (truncated): truncated 5' long terminal repeat (LTR) from HIV-1
   6639..6863    +  polyA_signal   bGH poly(A) signal: bovine growth hormone polyadenylation signal
   6867..6888    +  promoter       SV40 promoter (fragment): SV40 enhancer and early promoter
   6909..7337    +  rep_origin     f1 ori (sequence partly withheld): f1 bacteriophage origin of replication; arrow indicates direction of (+) strand synthesis
   7351..7681    +  promoter       SV40 promoter: SV40 enhancer and early promoter
   7729..7776    +  promoter       EM7 promoter: synthetic bacterial promoter&nbsp
   7795..8169    +  CDS            BleoR: antibiotic-binding protein; Sh ble from Streptoalloteichus hindustanus; confers resistance to bleomycin, phleomycin, and Zeocin™
   8179..8304    +  CDS            ble (fragment): BLE_KLEPN - Experimental evidence at protein level: Swiss-Prot protein existence level 1. Binding protein with a strong affinity to the bleomycin family of antibiotics. Binds to CL990; an antimitotic-antibiotic compound. From Klebsiella pneumoniae.
   8299..8420    +  polyA_signal   SV40 poly(A) signal: SV40 polyadenylation signal
   8493..8509    -  protein_bind   lac operator: The lac repressor binds to the lac operator to inhibit transcription in E. coli. This inhibition can be relieved by adding lactose or isopropyl-β-D-thiogalactopyranoside (IPTG). lac repressor encoded by lacI
   8517..8547    -  promoter       lac promoter: promoter for the E. coli lac operon
   8562..8583    -  protein_bind   CAP binding site: CAP binding activates transcription in the presence of cAMP. E. coli catabolite activator protein
   8596..8688    -  CDS            lacI (fragment): lac repressor; lacI; The lac repressor binds to the lac operator to inhibit transcription in E. coli. This inhibition can be relieved by adding lactose or isopropyl-β-D-thiogalactopyranoside (IPTG).
   8871..314     -  rep_origin     ori (across the origin): high-copy-number ColE1/pMB1/pBR322/pUC origin of replication
>Addgene plasmid #59211 | pLgw Cbx1-V5-EcoDam | depositor full sequence | sequence record 146895 | pLgw Cbx1-V5-EcoDam sequence 9145 bps
CCGACCGCTGCGCCTTATCCGGTAACTATCGTCTTGAGTCCAACCCGGTAAGACACGACTTATCGCCACT
GGCAGCAGCCACTGGTAACAGGATTAGCAGAGCGAGGTATGTAGGCGGTGCTACAGAGTTCTTGAAGTGG
TGGCCTAACTACGGCTACACTAGAAGGACAGTATTTGGTATCTGCGCTCTGCTGAAGCCAGTTACCTTCG
GAAAAAGAGTTGGTAGCTCTTGATCCGGCAAACAAACCACCGCTGGTAGCGGTGGTTTTTTTGTTTGCAA
GCAGCAGATTACGCGCAGAAAAAAAGGATCTCAAGAAGATCCTTTGATCTTTTCTACGGGGTCTGACGCT
CAGTGGAACGAAAACTCACGTTAAGGGATTTTGGTCATGAGATTATCAAAAAGGATCTTCACCTAGATCC
TTTTAAATTAAAAATGAAGTTTTAAATCAATCTAAAGTATATATGAGTAAACTTGGTCTGACAGTTACCA
ATGCTTAATCAGTGAGGCACCTATCTCAGCGATCTGTCTATTTCGTTCATCCATAGTTGCCTGACTCCCC
GTCGTGTAGATAACTACGATACGGGAGGGCTTACCATCTGGCCCCAGTGCTGCAATGATACCGCGAGACC
CACGCTCACCGGCTCCAGATTTATCAGCAATAAACCAGCCAGCCGGAAGGGCCGAGCGCAGAAGTGGTCC
TGCAACTTTATCCGCCTCCATCCAGTCTATTAATTGTTGCCGGGAAGCTAGAGTAAGTAGTTCGCCAGTT
AATAGTTTGCGCAACGTTGTTGCCATTGCTACAGGCATCGTGGTGTCACGCTCGTCGTTTGGTATGGCTT
CATTCAGCTCCGGTTCCCAACGATCAAGGCGAGTTACATGATCCCCCATGTTGTGCAAAAAAGCGGTTAG
CTCCTTCGGTCCTCCGATCGTTGTCAGAAGTAAGTTGGCCGCAGTGTTATCACTCATGGTTATGGCAGCA
CTGCATAATTCTCTTACTGTCATGCCATCCGTAAGATGCTTTTCTGTGACTGGTGAGTACTCAACCAAGT
CATTCTGAGAATAGTGTATGCGGCGACCGAGTTGCTCTTGCCCGGCGTCAATACGGGATAATACCGCGCC
ACATAGCAGAACTTTAAAAGTGCTCATCATTGGAAAACGTTCTTCGGGGCGAAAACTCTCAAGGATCTTA
CCGCTGTTGAGATCCAGTTCGATGTAACCCACTCGTGCACCCAACTGATCTTCAGCATCTTTTACTTTCA
CCAGCGTTTCTGGGTGAGCAAAAACAGGAAGGCAAAATGCCGCAAAAAAGGGAATAAGGGCGACACGGAA
ATGTTGAATACTCATACTCTTCCTTTTTCAATATTATTGAAGCATTTATCAGGGTTATTGTCTCATGAGC
GGATACATATTTGAATGTATTTAGAAAAATAAACAAATAGGGGTTCCGCGCACATTTCCCCGAAAAGTGC
CACCTGACGTCGACGGATCGGGAGATCTCCCGATCCCCTATGGTCGACTCTCAGTACAATCTGCTCTGAT
GCCGCATAGTTAAGCCAGTATCTGCTCCCTGCTTGTGTGTTGGAGGTCGCTGAGTAGTGCGCGAGCAAAA
TTTAAGCTACAACAAGGCAAGGCTTGACCGACAATTGCATGAAGAATCTGCTTAGGGTTAGGCGTTTTGC
GCTGCTTCGCGATGTACGGGCCAGATATACGCGTTGACATTGATTATTGACTAGTTATTAATAGTAATCA
ATTACGGGGTCATTAGTTCATAGCCCATATATGGAGTTCCGCGTTACATAACTTACGGTAAATGGCCCGC
CTGGCTGACCGCCCAACGACCCCCGCCCATTGACGTCAATAATGACGTATGTTCCCATAGTAACGCCAAT
AGGGACTTTCCATTGACGTCAATGGGTGGACTATTTACGGTAAACTGCCCACTTGGCAGTACATCAAGTG
TATCATATGCCAAGTACGCCCCCTATTGACGTCAATGACGGTAAATGGCCCGCCTGGCATTATGCCCAGT
ACATGACCTTATGGGACTTTCCTACTTGGCAGTACATCTACGTATTAGTCATCGCTATTACCATGGTGAT
GCGGTTTTGGCAGTACATCAATGGGCGTGGATAGCGGTTTGACTCACGGGGATTTCCAAGTCTCCACCCC
ATTGACGTCAATGGGAGTTTGTTTTGGCACCAAAATCAACGGGACTTTCCAAAATGTCGTAACAACTCCG
CCCCATTGACGCAAATGGGCGGTAGGCGTGTACGGTGGGAGGTCTATATAAGCAGCGCGTTTTGCCTGTA
CTGGGTCTCTCTGGTTAGACCAGATCTGAGCCTGGGAGCTCTCTGGCTAACTAGGGAACCCACTGCTTAA
GCCTCAATAAAGCTTGCCTTGAGTGCTTCAAGTAGTGTGTGCCCGTCTGTTGTGTGACTCTGGTAACTAG
AGATCCCTCAGACCCTTTTAGTCAGTGTGGAAAATCTCTAGCAGTGGCGCCCGAACAGGGACCTGAAAGC
GAAAGGGAAACCAGAGCTCTCTCGACGCAGGACTCGGCTTGCTGAAGCGCGCACGGCAAGAGGCGAGGGG
CGGCGACTGGTGAGTACGCCAAAAATTTTGACTAGCGGAGGCTAGAAGGAGAGAGATGGGTGCGAGAGCG
TCAGTATTAAGCGGGGGAGAATTAGATCGCGATGGGAAAAAATTCGGTTAAGGCCAGGGGGAAAGAAAAA
ATATAAATTAAAACATATAGTATGGGCAAGCAGGGAGCTAGAACGATTCGCAGTTAATCCTGGCCTGTTA
GAAACATCAGAAGGCTGTAGACAAATACTGGGACAGCTACAACCATCCCTTCAGACAGGATCAGAAGAAC
TTAGATCATTATATAATACAGTAGCAACCCTCTATTGTGTGCATCAAAGGATAGAGATAAAAGACACCAA
GGAAGCTTTAGACAAGATAGAGGAAGAGCAAAACAAAAGTAAGACCACCGCACAGCAAGCGGCCGCTGAT
CTTCAGACCTGGAGGAGGAGATATGAGGGACAATTGGAGAAGTGAATTATATAAATATAAAGTAGTAAAA
ATTGAACCATTAGGAGTAGCACCCACCAAGGCAAAGAGAAGAGTGGTGCAGAGAGAAAAAAGAGCAGTGG
GAATAGGAGCTTTGTTCCTTGGGTTCTTGGGAGCAGCAGGAAGCACTATGGGCGCAGCCTCAATGACGCT
GACGGTACAGGCCAGACAATTATTGTCTGGTATAGTGCAGCAGCAGAACAATTTGCTGAGGGCTATTGAG
GCGCAACAGCATCTGTTGCAACTCACAGTCTGGGGCATCAAGCAGCTCCAGGCAAGAATCCTGGCTGTGG
AAAGATACCTAAAGGATCAACAGCTCCTGGGGATTTGGGGTTGCTCTGGAAAACTCATTTGCACCACTGC
TGTGCCTTGGAATGCTAGTTGGAGTAATAAATCTCTGGAACAGATCTGGAATCACACGACCTGGATGGAG
TGGGACAGAGAAATTAACAATTACACAAGCTTAATACACTCCTTAATTGAAGAATCGCAAAACCAGCAAG
AAAAGAATGAACAAGAATTATTGGAATTAGATAAATGGGCAAGTTTGTGGAATTGGTTTAACATAACAAA
TTGGCTGTGGTATATAAAATTATTCATAATGATAGTAGGAGGCTTGGTAGGTTTAAGAATAGTTTTTGCT
GTACTTTCTATAGTGAATAGAGTTAGGCAGGGATATTCACCATTATCGTTTCAGACCCACCTCCCAACCC
CGAGGGGACCCGACAGGCCCGAAGGAATAGAAGAAGAAGGTGGAGAGAGAGACAGAGACAGATCCATTCG
ATTAGTGAACGGATCCCCCGGGCTGCAGGAATTCAGATCTCGGCCGCATATTAAGTGCATTGTTCTCGAT
ACCGCTAAGTGCATTGTTCTCGTTAGCTCGATGGACAAGTGCATTGTTCTCTTGCTGAAAGCTCGATGGA
CAAGTGCATTGTTCTCTTGCTGAAAGCTCGATGGACAAGTGCATTGTTCTCTTGCTGAAAGCTCAGTACC
CGGGAGTACCCTCGACCGCCGGAGTATAAATAGAGGCGCTTCGTCTACGGAGCGACAATTCAATTCAAAC
AAGCAAAGTGAACACGTCGCTAAGCGAAAGCTAAGCAAATAAACAAGCGCAGCTGAACAAGCTAAACAAT
CTGCAGTAAAGTGCAAGTTAAAGTGAATCAATTAAAAGTAACCAGCAACCAAGTAAATCAACTGCAACTA
CTGAAATCTGCCAAGAAGTAATTATTGAATACAAGAAGAGAACTCTGAATACTTTCAACAAGTTACCGAG
AAAGAAGAACTCACACACAGCTAGATCAAACAAGTTTGTACAAAAAAGCAGGCTCCGCGGCCGCCCCCTT
CACCATGGGGAAAAAGCAAAACAAGAAGAAAGTGGAGGAGGTACTAGAAGAAGAGGAAGAGGAATATGTG
GTGGAAAAAGTTCTTGATCGGCGAGTTGTCAAGGGCAAGGTGGAATATCTTCTAAAGTGGAAGGGTTTCT
CAGATGAGGACAACACTTGGGAGCCAGAAGAGAATCTGGATTGCCCTGACCTTATTGCTGAGTTTCTACA
GTCACAGAAAACAGCTCATGAGACAGATAAGTCAGAGGGAGGCAAGCGCAAAGCTGATTCTGATTCTGAA
GATAAAGGAGAGGAAAGCAAACCAAAGAAGAAGAAAGAAGAGTCAGAAAAGCCACGAGGCTTTGCCCGGG
GTTTGGAGCCAGAGCGGATTATTGGAGCTACTGACTCCAGTGGAGAGCTCATGTTCCTGATGAAATGGAA
AAACTCTGATGAGGCTGACCTGGTCCCTGCCAAGGAAGCCAATGTCAAGTGCCCACAGGTTGTCATATCC
TTCTATGAGGAAAGGCTAACGTGGCATTCCTACCCCTCAGAGGATGATGACAAAAAAGACGACAAGAATA
AGGGTGGGCGCGCCGACCCAGCTTTCTTGTACAAAGTGGTTCGATCCGGTGGTAAGCCTATCCCTAACCC
TCTCCTCGGTCTCGATTCTACGATCGATTTCGAACCGCGGATGAAGAAAAATCGCGCTTTTTTGAAGTGG
GCAGGGGGCAAGTATCCCCTGCTTGATGATATTAAACGGCATTTGCCCAAGGGCGAATGTCTGGTTGAGC
CTTTTGTAGGTGCCGGGTCGGTGTTTCTCAACACCGACTTTTCTCGTTATATCCTTGCCGATATCAATAG
CGACCTGATCAGTCTCTATAACATTGTGAAGATGCGTACTGATGAGTACGTACAGGCCGCACGCGAGCTG
TTTGTTCCCGAAACAAATTGCGCCGAGGTTTACTATCAGTTCCGCGAAGAGTTCAACAAAAGCCAGGATC
CGTTCCGTCGGGCGGTACTGTTTTTATATTTGAACCGCTACGGTTACAACGGCCTGTGTCGTTACAATCT
GCGCGGTGAGTTTAACGTGCCGTTCGGCCGCTACAAAAAACCCTATTTCCCGGAAGCAGAGTTGTATCAC
TTCGCTGAAAAAGCGCAGAATGCCTTTTTCTATTGTGAGTCTTACGCCGATAGCATGGCGCGCGCAGATG
ATGCATCCGTCGTCTATTGCGATCCGCCTTATGCACCGCTGTCTGCGACCGCCAACTTTACGGCGTATCA
CACAAACAGTTTTACGCTTGAACAACAAGCGCATCTGGCGGAGATCGCCGAAGGTCTGGTTGAGCGCCAT
ATTCCAGTGCTGATCTCCAATCACGATACGATGTTAACGCGTGAGTGGTATCAGCGCGCAAAATTGCATG
TCGTCAAAGTTCGACGCAGTATAAGCAGCAACGGCGGCACACGTAAAAAGGTGGACGAACTGCTGGCTTT
GTACAAACCAGGAGTCGTTTCACCCGCGAAAAAATAACTCGAGACCTAGAAAAACATGGAGCAATCACAA
GTAGCAATACAGCAGCTACCAATGCTGCTTGTGCCTGGCTAGAAGCACAAGAGGAGGAGGAGGTGGGTTT
TCCAGTCACACCTCAGGTACCTTTAAGACCAATGACTTACAAGGCAGCTGTAGATCTTAGCCACTTTTTA
AAAGAAAAGGGGGGACTGGAAGGGCTAATTCACTCCCAACGAAGACAAGATATCCTTGATCTGTGGATCT
ACCACACACAAGGCTACTTCCCTGATTGGCAGAACTACACACCAGGGCCAGGGATCAGATATCCACTGAC
CTTTGGATGGTGCTACAAGCTAGTACCAGTTGAGCAAGAGAAGGTAGAAGAAGCCAATGAAGGAGAGAAC
ACCCGCTTGTTACACCCTGTGAGCCTGCATGGGATGGATGACCCGGAGAGAGAAGTATTAGAGTGGAGGT
TTGACAGCCGCCTAGCATTTCATCACATGGCCCGAGAGCTGCATCCGGACTGTACTGGGTCTCTCTGGTT
AGACCAGATCTGAGCCTGGGAGCTCTCTGGCTAACTAGGGAACCCACTGCTTAAGCCTCAATAAAGCTTG
CCTTGAGTGCTTCAAGTAGTGTGTGCCCGTCTGTTGTGTGACTCTGGTAACTAGAGATCCCTCAGACCCT
TTTAGTCAGTGTGGAAAATCTCTAGCAGGGCCCGTTTAAACCCGCTGATCAGCCTCGACTGTGCCTTCTA
GTTGCCAGCCATCTGTTGTTTGCCCCTCCCCCGTGCCTTCCTTGACCCTGGAAGGTGCCACTCCCACTGT
CCTTTCCTAATAAAATGAGGAAATTGCATCGCATTGTCTGAGTAGGTGTCATTCTATTCTGGGGGGTGGG
GTGGGGCAGGACAGCAAGGGGGAGGATTGGGAAGACAATAGCAGGCATGCTGGGGATGCGGTGGGCTCTA
TGGCTTCTGAGGCGGAAAGAACCAGCTGGGGCTCTAGGGGGTATCCCC
[124 nt withheld, positions 6909-7032]
C
[32 nt withheld, positions 7034-7065]
CA
[57 nt withheld, positions 7068-7124]
A
[49 nt withheld, positions 7126-7174]
CCTTTGACGTTGGAGTCCACGTTCTTT
[37 nt withheld, positions 7202-7238]
ACCCTATCTCGGTCTATTCTTTTGATTTATAAGGGATTTTGGGGATTTCGGCCTATTGGTTAAAAAATGA
GCTGATTTAACAAAAATTTAACGCGAATTAATTCTGTGGAATGTGTGTCAGTTAGGGTGTGGAAAGTCCC
CAGGCTCCCCAGGCAGGCAGAAGTATGCAAAGCATGCATCTCAATTAGTCAGCAACCAGGTGTGGAAAGT
CCCCAGGCTCCCCAGCAGGCAGAAGTATGCAAAGCATGCATCTCAATTAGTCAGCAACCATAGTCCCGCC
CCTAACTCCGCCCATCCCGCCCCTAACTCCGCCCAGTTCCGCCCATTCTCCGCCCCATGGCTGACTAATT
TTTTTTATTTATGCAGAGGCCGAGGCCGCCTCTGCCTCTGAGCTATTCCAGAAGTAGTGAGGAGGCTTTT
TTGGAGGCCTAGGCTTTTGCAAAAAGCTCCCGGGAGCTTGTATATCCATTTTCGGATCTGATCAGCACGT
GTTGACAATTAATCATCGGCATAGTATATCGGCATAGTATAATACGACAAGGTGAGGAACTAAACCATGG
CCAAGTTGACCAGTGCCGTTCCGGTGCTCACCGCGCGCGACGTCGCCGGAGCGGTCGAGTTCTGGACCGA
CCGGCTCGGGTTCTCCCGGGACTTCGTGGAGGACGACTTCGCCGGTGTGGTCCGGGACGACGTGACCCTG
TTCATCAGCGCGGTCCAGGACCAGGTGGTGCCGGACAACACCCTGGCCTGGGTGTGGGTGCGCGGCCTGG
ACGAGCTGTACGCCGAGTGGTCGGAGGTCGTGTCCACGAACTTCCGGGACGCCTCCGGGCCGGCCATGAC
CGAGATCGGCGAGCAGCCGTGGGGGCGGGAGTTCGCCCTGCGCGACCCGGCCGGCAACTGCGTGCACTTC
GTGGCCGAGGAGCAGGACTGACACGTGCTACGAGATTTCGATTCCACCGCCGCCTTCTATGAAAGGTTGG
GCTTCGGAATCGTTTTCCGGGACGCCGGCTGGATGATCCTCCAGCGCGGGGATCTCATGCTGGAGTTCTT
CGCCCACCCCAACTTGTTTATTGCAGCTTATAATGGTTACAAATAAAGCAATAGCATCACAAATTTCACA
AATAAAGCATTTTTTTCACTGCATTCTAGTTGTGGTTTGTCCAAACTCATCAATGTATCTTATCATGTCT
GTATACCGTCGACCTCTAGCTAGAGCTTGGCGTAATCATGGTCATAGCTGTTTCCTGTGTGAAATTGTTA
TCCGCTCACAATTCCACACAACATACGAGCCGGAAGCATAAAGTGTAAAGCCTGGGGTGCCTAATGAGTG
AGCTAACTCACATTAATTGCGTTGCGCTCACTGCCCGCTTTCCAGTCGGGAAACCTGTCGTGCCAGCTGC
ATTAATGAATCGGCCAACGCGCGGGGAGAGGCGGTTTGCGTATTGGGCGCTCTTCCGCTTCCTCGCTCAC
TGACTCGCTGCGCTCGGTCGTTCGGCTGCGGCGAGCGGTATCAGCTCACTCAAAGGCGGTAATACGGTTA
TCCACAGAATCAGGGGATAACGCAGGAAAGAACATGTGAGCAAAAGGCCAGCAAAAGGCCAGGAACCGTA
AAAAGGCCGCGTTGCTGGCGTTTTTCCATAGGCTCCGCCCCCCTGACGAGCATCACAAAAATCGACGCTC
AAGTCAGAGGTGGCGAAACCCGACAGGACTATAAAGATACCAGGCGTTTCCCCCTGGAAGCTCCCTCGTG
CGCTCTCCTGTTCCGACCCTGCCGCTTACCGGATACCTGTCCGCCTTTCTCCCTTCGGGAAGCGTGGCGC
TTTCTCAATGCTCACGCTGTAGGTATCTCAGTTCGGTGTAGGTCGTTCGCTCCAAGCTGGGCTGTGTGCA
CGAACCCCCCGTTCAGC
