>Addgene plasmid #59211 | pLgw Cbx1-V5-EcoDam | addgene partial sequence | sequence record 146897 | pSICO-JL 5'-tgtgactggaaaacccacctc-3'
GTAGCTGCTGTATTGCTACTTGTGATTGCTCCATGTTTTTCTAGGTCTCGAGTTATTTTTTCGCGGGTGA
AACGACTCCTGGTTTGTACAAAGCCAGCAGTTCGTCCACCTTTTTACGTGTGCCGCCGTTGCTGCTTATA
CTGCGTCGAACTTTGACGACATGCAATTTTGCGCGCTGATACCACTCACGCGTTAACATCGTATCGTGAT
TGGAGATCAGCACTGGAATATGGCGCTCAACCAGACCTTCGGCGATCTCCGCCAGATGCGCTTGTTGTTC
AAGCGTAAAACTGTTTGTGTGATACGCCGTAAAGTTGGCGGTCGCAGACAGCGGTGCATAAGGCGGATCG
CAATAGACGACGGATGCATCATCTGCGCGCGCCATGCTATCGGCGTAAGACTCACAATAGAAAAAGGCAT
TCTGCGCTTTTTCAGCGAAGTGATACAACTCTGCTTCCGGGAAATAGGGTTTTTTGTAGCGGCCGAACGG
CACGTTAAACTCACCGCGCAGATTGTAACGACACAGGCCGTTGTAACCGTAGCGGTTCAAATATAAAAAC
AGTACCGCCCGACGGAACGGATCCTGGCTTTTGTTGAACTCTTCGCGGAACTGATAGTAAACCTCGGCGC
AATTTGTTTCGGGAACAAACAGCTCGCGTGCGGCCTGTACGTACTCATCAGTACGCATCTTCACAATGTT
ATAGAGACTGATCAGGTCGCTATTGATATCGGCAAGGATATAACGAGAAA
