>Addgene plasmid #59211 | pLgw Cbx1-V5-EcoDam | addgene partial sequence | sequence record 149132 | pCasper-hs 5'-GCAACTACTGAAATCTGCCAAG-3'
ACAAGTTACCGAGAAAGAAGAACTCACACACAGCTAGATCAAACAAGTTTGTACAAAAAAGCAGGCTCCG
CGGCCGCCCCCTTCACCATGGGGAAAAAGCAAAACAAGAAGAAAGTGGAGGAGGTACTAGAAGAAGAGGA
AGAGGAATATGTGGTGGAAAAAGTTCTTGATCGGCGAGTTGTCAAGGGCAAGGTGGAATATCTTCTAAAG
TGGAAGGGTTTCTCAGATGAGGACAACACTTGGGAGCCAGAAGAGAATCTGGATTGCCCTGACCTTATTG
CTGAGTTTCTACAGTCACAGAAAACAGCTCATGAGACAGATAAGTCAGAGGGAGGCAAGCGCAAAGCTGA
TTCTGATTCTGAAGATAAAGGAGAGGAAAGCAAACCAAAGAAGAAGAAAGAAGAGTCAGAAAAGCCACGA
GGCTTTGCCCGGGGTTTGGAGCCAGAGCGGATTATTGGAGCTACTGACTCCAGTGGAGAGCTCATGTTCC
TGATGAAATGGAAAAACTCTGATGAGGCTGACCTGGTCCCTGCCAAGGAAGCCAATGTCAAGTGCCCACA
GGTTGTCATATCCTTCTATGAGGAAAGGCTAACGTGGCATTCCTACCCCTCAGAGGATGATGACAAAAAA
GACGACAAGAATAAGGGTGGGCGCGCCGACCCAGCTTTCTTGTACAAAGTGGTTCGATCCGGTGGTAAGC
CTATCCCTAACCCTCTCCTCGGTCTCGATTCTACGATCGATTTCGAACCGCGGATGAAGAAA
